Addgene plasmid #201339: M_NLS 34kDa
Purpose: Nucleocytoplasmic transport probe
Depositing lab: Pere Roca-Cusachs. Depositing organization: Institut de Bioenginyeria de Catalunya (IBEC). Publication: Mechanical force application to the nucleus regulates nucleocytoplasmic transport. Andreu I, Granero-Moya I, Chahare NR, Clein K, Molina-Jordan M, Beedle AEM, Elosegui-Artola A, Abenza JF, Rossetti L, Trepat X, Raveh B, Roca-Cusachs P. Nat Cell Biol. 2022 Jun;24(6):896-905. doi: 10.1038/s41556-022-00927-7. Epub 2022 Jun 9. PubMed 35681009.
Backbone
  Vector backbone: pEGFP-C3
  Vector type: Mammalian Expression
Growth in bacteria
  Bacterial resistance: Kanamycin, 50 μg/mL
  Growth temperature: 37°C
  Growth strain: DH5alpha
  Copy number: High Copy
Gene/Insert
  Gene/Insert name: (NLS)SV40A5-EGFP-1PrA
  Species: Synthetic
  Cloning method: Ligation Independent Cloning
Terms and licenses: Academic/Nonprofit Terms; Industry Terms: Not Available to Industry
Depositor comments: Internal lab code: IG029/P282
How to cite: M_NLS 34kDa was a gift from Pere Roca-Cusachs (Addgene plasmid # 201339 ; http://n2t.net/addgene:201339 ; RRID:Addgene_201339)
