[The description below was written by a language model from this plasmid's Addgene catalogue record and pLannotate feature annotations shown in this document.]
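Description:
M_NLS 34kDa is a mammalian expression plasmid built on the pEGFP-C3 backbone that encodes a synthetic fluorescent probe for measuring nucleocytoplasmic transport. It is propagated in E. coli at high copy from a ColE1/pUC-type origin and selected with kanamycin. The NeoR/KanR (Tn5 aminoglycoside phosphotransferase) cassette sits behind both a bacterial bla promoter and the SV40 enhancer/early promoter and ends in an HSV TK polyadenylation signal, so the same gene can also confer G418 resistance in mammalian cells. An f1 origin is also present.

The payload, recorded as (NLS)SV40A5-EGFP-1PrA, is driven by the human CMV immediate early enhancer and promoter. The annotated features show EGFP followed directly by a fragment of Staphylococcus aureus protein A (spa), consistent with the "1PrA" designation of a single protein A domain, here apparently serving as an inert bulk module that sets the size of the probe; the "34kDa" in the name presumably refers to the resulting molecular weight. The nuclear localisation signal is not annotated in the feature table. By the insert name it is an SV40-derived NLS variant placed upstream of EGFP, and the "M" in the plasmid name may denote its relative strength, although the record does not spell this out. Downstream lie a short His-tag fragment, a partial T7 gene 10-derived sequence and a T7 terminator, which look like carry-over from a bacterial expression source. Only a fragment of the SV40 poly(A) signal is detected.

In use, the construct is transfected into mammalian cells, where the distribution of green fluorescence between nucleus and cytoplasm reports on the balance of active import and passive diffusion through nuclear pores. The associated work applied it to study how mechanical force on the nucleus regulates transport.
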