Features (pLannotate 1.2.2; 17 found; start..end, strand, type, name):
     20..323     +  enhancer       CMV enhancer: human cytomegalovirus immediate early enhancer
    324..527     +  promoter       CMV promoter: human cytomegalovirus (CMV) immediate early promoter
    614..1327    +  CDS            EGFP: EGFP is a basic (constitutively fluorescent) green fluorescent protein published in 1996, derived from Aequorea victoria. It is reported to be a rapidly-maturing weak dimer with moderate acid sensitivity.
   1337..1504    +  CDS            spa (fragment): SPA_STAAM - Experimental evidence at protein level: Swiss-Prot protein existence level 1. Plays a role in the inhibition of the host innate and adaptive immune responses. Possesses five immunoglobulin-binding domains that capture both the fragment crystallizable region (Fc region) and the Fab region (part of Ig that identifies antigen) of immunoglobulins (By similarity). In turn, Staphylococcus aureus is protected from phagocytic killing via inhibition of Ig Fc region. In addition, the host elicited B-cell response is prevented due to a decrease of antibody-secreting cell proliferation that en
   1561..1578    +  CDS            9xHis (fragment): 9xHis affinity tag
   1588..1637    +  CDS            SET1 (fragment): solubility-enhancement tag derived from T7 phage gene 10B
   1645..1692    +  terminator     T7 terminator: transcription terminator for bacteriophage T7 RNA polymerase
   1717..1748    +  polyA_signal   SV40 poly(A) signal (fragment): SV40 polyadenylation signal
   1782..2210    -  rep_origin     f1 ori (sequence partly withheld): f1 bacteriophage origin of replication; arrow indicates direction of (+) strand synthesis
   2237..2341    +  promoter       AmpR promoter: bla
   2343..2700    +  promoter       SV40 promoter: SV40 enhancer and early promoter
   2735..3529    +  CDS            NeoR/KanR: aminoglycoside phosphotransferase from Tn5; aph(3')-II (or nptII); confers resistance to neomycin, kanamycin, and G418 (Geneticin®)
   3550..3702    +  CDS            ble (fragment): BLE_KLEPN - Experimental evidence at protein level: Swiss-Prot protein existence level 1. Binding protein with a strong affinity to the bleomycin family of antibiotics. Binds to CL990; an antimitotic-antibiotic compound. From Klebsiella pneumoniae.
   3761..3808    +  polyA_signal   HSV TK poly(A) signal: herpes simplex virus thymidine kinase polyadenylation signal (Cole and Stacy, 1985)
   3899..3915    -  polyA_signal   bGH poly(A) signal (fragment): bovine growth hormone polyadenylation signal
   4137..4725    +  rep_origin     ori: high-copy-number ColE1/pMB1/pBR322/pUC origin of replication
   4840..4880    +  enhancer       CMV enhancer (fragment): human cytomegalovirus immediate early enhancer
>Addgene plasmid #201339 | M_NLS 34kDa | addgene full sequence | sequence record 399094 | Addgene NGS Result
GCCCATATATGGAGTTCCGCGTTACATAACTTACGGTAAATGGCCCGCCTGGCTGACCGCCCAACGACCC
CCGCCCATTGACGTCAATAATGACGTATGTTCCCATAGTAACGCCAATAGGGACTTTCCATTGACGTCAA
TGGGTGGAGTATTTACGGTAAACTGCCCACTTGGCAGTACATCAAGTGTATCATATGCCAAGTACGCCCC
CTATTGACGTCAATGACGGTAAATGGCCCGCCTGGCATTATGCCCAGTACATGACCTTATGGGACTTTCC
TACTTGGCAGTACATCTACGTATTAGTCATCGCTATTACCATGGTGATGCGGTTTTGGCAGTACATCAAT
GGGCGTGGATAGCGGTTTGACTCACGGGGATTTCCAAGTCTCCACCCCATTGACGTCAATGGGAGTTTGT
TTTGGCACCAAAATCAACGGGACTTTCCAAAATGTCGTAACAACTCCGCCCCATTGACGCAAATGGGCGG
TAGGCGTGTACGGTGGGAGGTCTATATAAGCAGAGCTGGTTTAGTGAACCGTCAGATCCGCTAGCGCTAC
CGGTCGCCACCATGGGCCCAAAAAAGAAAGCCAAAGTTGGAGGCGGGGGCAGCGTGAGCAAGGGCGAGGA
GCTGTTCACCGGGGTGGTGCCCATCCTGGTCGAGCTGGACGGCGACGTAAACGGCCACAAGTTCAGCGTG
TCCGGCGAGGGCGAGGGCGATGCCACCTACGGCAAGCTGACCCTGAAGTTCATCTGCACCACCGGCAAGC
TGCCCGTGCCCTGGCCCACCCTCGTGACCACCCTGACCTACGGCGTGCAGTGCTTCAGCCGCTACCCCGA
CCACATGAAGCAGCACGACTTCTTCAAGTCCGCCATGCCCGAAGGCTACGTCCAGGAGCGCACCATCTTC
TTCAAGGACGACGGCAACTACAAGACCCGCGCCGAGGTGAAGTTCGAGGGCGACACCCTGGTGAACCGCA
TCGAGCTGAAGGGCATCGACTTCAAGGAGGACGGCAACATCCTGGGGCACAAGCTGGAGTACAACTACAA
CAGCCACAACGTCTATATCATGGCCGACAAGCAGAAGAACGGCATCAAGGTGAACTTCAAGATCCGCCAC
AACATCGAGGACGGCAGCGTGCAGCTCGCCGACCACTACCAGCAGAACACCCCCATCGGCGACGGCCCCG
TGCTGCTGCCCGACAACCACTACCTGAGCACCCAGTCCGCCCTGAGCAAAGACCCCAACGAGAAGCGCGA
TCACATGGTCCTGCTGGAGTTCGTGACCGCCGCCGGGATCACTCTCGGCATGGACGAGCTGTACAAGAAG
CTTGCTCAACAAAATGCTTTTTATCAAGTCTTAAATATGCCTAACTTAAATGCTGATCAACGCAATGGTT
TTATCCAAAGCCTTAAAGATGATCCAAGCCAAAGTGCTAACGTTTTAGGTGAAGCTCAAAAACTTAATGA
CTCTCAAGCTCCAAAAGCTGATGCGCAACAAAATAACTAAGTCGACCCGGGTATCCGTATGATGTGCCTG
ACTACGCATGATATCTCGAGCACCACCACCACCACCACTGAGATCCGGCTGCTAACAAAGCCCGAAAGGA
AGCTGAGTTGGCTGCTGCCACCGCTGAGCAATAACTAGCATAACCCCTTGGGGCCTCTAAACGGGTCTTG
AGGGGTTTTTTGCTGAAAGGAGGAACTATATCCGGATGTGGTTTGTCCAAACTCATCAATGTATCTTAAC
GCGTAAATTGTAAGCGTTAATATTTTGTTAAAATTCGCGTTAAATTTTTGTTAAATCAGCTCATTTTTTA
ACCAATAGGCCGAAATCGGCAAAATCCCTTATAAATCAAAAGAATAGACCGAGATAGGGT
[37 nt withheld, positions 1881-1917]
AAAGAACGTGGACTCCAACGTCAAAGG
[49 nt withheld, positions 1945-1993]
T
[91 nt withheld, positions 1995-2085]
G
[124 nt withheld, positions 2087-2210]
CAGGTGGCACTTTTCGGGGAAATGTGCGCGGAACCCCTATTTGTTTATTTTTCTAAATACATTCAAATAT
GTATCCGCTCATGAGACAATAACCCTGATAAATGCTTCAATAATATTGAAAAAGGAAGAGTCCTGAGGCG
GAAAGAACCAGCTGTGGAATGTGTGTCAGTTAGGGTGTGGAAAGTCCCCAGGCTCCCCAGCAGGCAGAAG
TATGCAAAGCATGCATCTCAATTAGTCAGCAACCAGGTGTGGAAAGTCCCCAGGCTCCCCAGCAGGCAGA
AGTATGCAAAGCATGCATCTCAATTAGTCAGCAACCATAGTCCCGCCCCTAACTCCGCCCATCCCGCCCC
TAACTCCGCCCAGTTCCGCCCATTCTCCGCCCCATGGCTGACTAATTTTTTTTATTTATGCAGAGGCCGA
GGCCGCCTCGGCCTCTGAGCTATTCCAGAAGTAGTGAGGAGGCTTTTTTGGAGGCCTAGGCTTTTGCAAA
GATCGATCAAGAGACAGGATGAGGATCGTTTCGCATGATTGAACAAGATGGATTGCACGCAGGTTCTCCG
GCCGCTTGGGTGGAGAGGCTATTCGGCTATGACTGGGCACAACAGACAATCGGCTGCTCTGATGCCGCCG
TGTTCCGGCTGTCAGCGCAGGGGCGCCCGGTTCTTTTTGTCAAGACCGACCTGTCCGGTGCCCTGAATGA
ACTGCAAGACGAGGCAGCGCGGCTATCGTGGCTGGCCACGACGGGCGTTCCTTGCGCAGCTGTGCTCGAC
GTTGTCACTGAAGCGGGAAGGGACTGGCTGCTATTGGGCGAAGTGCCGGGGCAGGATCTCCTGTCATCTC
ACCTTGCTCCTGCCGAGAAAGTATCCATCATGGCTGATGCAATGCGGCGGCTGCATACGCTTGATCCGGC
TACCTGCCCATTCGACCACCAAGCGAAACATCGCATCGAGCGAGCACGTACTCGGATGGAAGCCGGTCTT
GTCGATCAGGATGATCTGGACGAAGAGCATCAGGGGCTCGCGCCAGCCGAACTGTTCGCCAGGCTCAAGG
CGAGCATGCCCGACGGCGAGGATCTCGTCGTGACCCATGGCGATGCCTGCTTGCCGAATATCATGGTGGA
AAATGGCCGCTTTTCTGGATTCATCGACTGTGGCCGGCTGGGTGTGGCGGACCGCTATCAGGACATAGCG
TTGGCTACCCGTGATATTGCTGAAGAGCTTGGCGGCGAATGGGCTGACCGCTTCCTCGTGCTTTACGGTA
TCGCCGCTCCCGATTCGCAGCGCATCGCCTTCTATCGCCTTCTTGACGAGTTCTTCTGAGCGGGACTCTG
GGGTTCGAAATGACCGACCAAGCGACGCCCAACCTGCCATCACGAGATTTCGATTCCACCGCCGCCTTCT
ATGAAAGGTTGGGCTTCGGAATCGTTTTCCGGGACGCCGGCTGGATGATCCTCCAGCGCGGGGATCTCAT
GCTGGAGTTCTTCGCCCACCCTAGGGGGAGGCTAACTGAAACACGGAAGGAGACAATACCGGAAGGAACC
CGCGCTATGACGGCAATAAAAAGACAGAATAAAACGCACGGTGTTGGGTCGTTTGTTCATAAACGCGGGG
TTCGGTCCCAGGGCTGGCACTCTGTCGATACCCCACCGAGACCCCATTGGGGCCAATACGCCCGCGTTTC
TTCCTTTTCCCCACCCCACCCCCCAAGTTCGGGTGAAGGCCCAGGGCTCGCAGCCAACGTCGGGGCGGCA
GGCCCTGCCATAGCCTCAGGTTACTCATATATACTTTAGATTGATTTAAAACTTCATTTTTAATTTAAAA
GGATCTAGGTGAAGATCCTTTTTGATAATCTCATGACCAAAATCCCTTAACGTGAGTTTTCGTTCCACTG
AGCGTCAGACCCCGTAGAAAAGATCAAAGGATCTTCTTGAGATCCTTTTTTTCTGCGCGTAATCTGCTGC
TTGCAAACAAAAAAACCACCGCTACCAGCGGTGGTTTGTTTGCCGGATCAAGAGCTACCAACTCTTTTTC
CGAAGGTAACTGGCTTCAGCAGAGCGCAGATACCAAATACTGTTCTTCTAGTGTAGCCGTAGTTAGGCCA
CCACTTCAAGAACTCTGTAGCACCGCCTACATACCTCGCTCTGCTAATCCTGTTACCAGTGGCTGCTGCC
AGTGGCGATAAGTCGTGTCTTACCGGGTTGGACTCAAGACGATAGTTACCGGATAAGGCGCAGCGGTCGG
GCTGAACGGGGGGTTCGTGCACACAGCCCAGCTTGGAGCGAACGACCTACACCGAACTGAGATACCTACA
GCGTGAGCTATGAGAAAGCGCCACGCTTCCCGAAGGGAGAAAGGCGGACAGGTATCCGGTAAGCGGCAGG
GTCGGAACAGGAGAGCGCACGAGGGAGCTTCCAGGGGGAAACGCCTGGTATCTTTATAGTCCTGTCGGGT
TTCGCCACCTCTGACTTGAGCGTCGATTTTTGTGATGCTCGTCAGGGGGGCGGAGCCTATGGAAAAACGC
CAGCAACGCGGCCTTTTTACGGTTCCTGGCCTTTTGCTGGCCTTTTGCTCACATGTTCTTTCCTGCGTTA
TCCCCTGATTCTGTGGATAACCGTATTACCGCCATGCATTAGTTATTAATAGTAATCAATTACGGGGTCA
TTAGTTCATA
